>Addgene plasmid #79545 | pNR164 | depositor full sequence | sequence record 148757 | pNR164 sequence 9340 bps
TAAGTGCCCATTCAGCCAGTATAACCAGATAAAAAAAATCCTTAGCTTTCGCTAAGGATGATTTCTGTCA
GCCAGGAAGGTATAACAGGAAAAATTAAAGGGGAGATAAAATCCCCCCTTTTTGGTTAACTCGAGGATTC
GAAAAGGTGAAATCTCCTTTCACGGCCCATTCCTCATGGATGGGCCGTTTATTTCCCCGAGCCAGACGTC
CACCATACCTTCGATATTCGCGCCCACTCTCCCATTAGTCGGAGTGGATGTGTTGCGATTGCCCGCTAGA
TCAATGTGCACGTCGCTAACACCGTGCGTTTGACTATTTTACCTCTGGCGGTGATAATGGTTGCATATAG
TGAACAAGGATTAACGCCGAGTGCGGTATTCCTCTGGGCATGCCAACACAATTAACATCTCAATCAAGGT
AAATGCTTTTTGCTTTTTTTGCCGTGGTGCGGATCTAGCTACCCGCACTTGAGTCCACGGCTGATGCCAA
CACAATTAACATCAGAATCAAGGTAAATGCTTTTTGCTTTTTTTGCGGGCTCACTAGGGAATGGCGTCGT
CCGTGACATTCTGTGCGCGGCCGGCTTGTCGACGACGGCGGTCTCCGTCGTCAGGATCATCCGGGCCAGC
GGCTGTCTATGCCAGAAGTCGGTCAGGTCGGAGTCCTAGAAAGGAGTTTTTTAGTTACCTTAATTCTAAT
AAACGAAATAAAAACTCGCCGTTCGCGCGACATGACATGCGCCGCCGATTGATTCAGAAAGTTAAACAAA
ATTATTTGTAGAGGGAAACCGTTGTGGTCTCCCTGAATATATTATACGAGCCTTATGCATGCCCGTAAAG
TTATCCAGCAACCACTCATAGACCTAGGGCAGCAGATAGGGACGACGTGGTGTTAGCTGTGACAGACCTC
CCACTCACACTCCCCAGGCATCAAATAAAACGAAAGGCTCAGTCGAAAGACTGGGCCTTTCGTTTTATCT
GTTGTTTGTCGGTGAACGCTCTCGGGCCCACTCGCAGCTTAAGTTCAGCCAAAAAACTTAAGACCGCCGG
TCTTGTCCACTACCTTGCAGTAATGCGGTGGACAGGATCGGCGGTTTTCTTTTCTCTTCTCAACCCGAAT
GGGAGTGAACACCAACGCATGAGAAAGCCCCCGGAAGATCACCTTCCGGGGGCTTTTTTATTGCGCGCAT
TGAGCTACCCGGTGGCCGACACAATCTCCCTGCTCAGGTCGTGGTTTGTCTGGTCAACCACCGCGGTCTC
AGTGGTGTACGGTACAAACCCCGACGCAATAGCGCCAACCATGCACGTGAGGACGAGGGATGGCACAGCT
GTCACCGGATGTGCTTTCCGGTCTGATGAGTCCGTGAGGACGAAACAGCCTCTACAAATAATTTTGTTTA
AGGTCGAAGCCGACCTATATTAAGGAGGTCACTAATGAGTAAAGGAGAAGAACTTTTCACTGGAGTTGTC
CCAATTCTTGTTGAATTAGATGGTGATGTTAATGGGCACAAATTTTCTGTCAGTGGAGAGGGTGAAGGTG
ATGCAACATACGGAAAACTTACCCTTAAATTTATTTGCACTACTGGAAAACTACCTGTTCCATGGCCAAC
ACTTGTCACTACTTTCGGTTATGGTGTTCAATGCTTTGCGAGATACCCAGATCATATGAAACAGCATGAC
TTTTTCAAGAGTGCCATGCCCGAAGGTTATGTACAGGAAAGAACTATATTTTTCAAAGATGACGGGAACT
ACAAGACACGTGCTGAAGTCAAGTTTGAAGGTGATACCCTTGTTAATAGAATCGAGTTAAAAGGTATTGA
TTTTAAAGAAGATGGAAACATTCTTGGACACAAATTGGAATACAACTATAACTCACACAATGTATACATC
ATGGCAGACAAACAAAAGAATGGAATCAAAGTTAACTTCAAAATTAGACACAACATTGAAGATGGAAGCG
TTCAACTAGCAGACCATTATCAACAAAATACTCCAATTGGCGATGGCCCTGTCCTTTTACCAGACAACCA
TTACCTGTCCACACAATCTGCCCTTTCGAAAGATCCCAACGAAAAGAGAGACCACATGGTCCTTCTTGAG
TTTGTAACAGCTGCTGGGATTACACATGGCATGGATGATCTCTACAAATAAGGAAACACAGAAAAAAGCC
CGCACCTGACAGTGCGGGCTTTTTTTTTCGACCAAAGGGTGCTTTATCAAGGGGAAGGCATAGCCAGCCT
GACAGTAGCCAAAGGAGTTTTTTAGTTACCTTAATTGAAATAAACGAAATAAAAACTCGCGCAGCTGAGA
GCGACACAGTTGCCTCACTCCTAGGGTGTAATAGGCACTAAAAGAGTGATATGGCACGCGCATGTGGAAC
GCCGTTAGAGGGTTGCTGAGCCATCGTGGTCCTTAGACTCGGGAAAAACAAAAACCCGCCGAAGCGGGTT
AAGTGCGGGGCGGCTAGCCCGCCACCTAAGTTATGAGTCAGGAAAAAAGGCGACAGAGTAATCTGTCGCC
TTTTTTCTTTGCTTGCTTTGTAATCACTCGATGACCAAAAGTAAAAACCCGCCGAAGCGGGTTTTTACGT
AAAACAGGTGAAACTGACGCTAGCCGGTCACATGTCAATACTTGCCCTTGACAGGCATTGATGGAATCGT
AGTCTCACGCTGATAGTCTGATCGACAATACAAGTGGGACCGTGGTCCCAGACCGATAATCAGACCGACA
ACACGAGTGGGATCGTGGTCCCAGACTAATAATCAGACCGACGATACGAGTGGGACCGTGGTCCCAGACT
AATAATCAGACCGACGATACGAGTGGGACCGTGGTTCCAGACTAATAATCAGACCGACGATACGAGTGGG
ACCGTGGTCCCAGACTAATAATCAGACCGACGATACGAGTGGGACCATGGTCCCAGACTAATAATCAGAC
CGACGATACGAGTGGGACCGTGGTCCCAGTCTGATTATCAGACCGACGATACGAGTGGGACCGTGGTCCC
AGACTAATAATCAGACCGACGATACGAGTGGGACCGTGGTCCCAGACTAATAATCAGACCGACGATACGA
GTGGGACCGTGGTCCCAGTCTGATTATCAGACCGACGATACAAGTGGAACAGTGGGCCCAGAGAGAATAT
TCAGGCCAGTTATGCTTTCTGGCCTGTAACAAAGGACATTAAGTAAAGACAGATAAACGTAGACTAAAAC
GTGGTCGCATCAGGGTGCTGGCTTTTCAAGTTCCTTAAGAATGGCCTCAATTTTCTCTATACACTCAGTT
GGAACACGGGACCTGTCCAGGTTAAGCACCATTTTATCGCCCTTATACAATACTGTCGCTCCAGGAGCAA
ACTGATGTCGTGAGCTTAAACTAGTTCTTGATGCAGATGACGTTTTAAGCACAGAAGTTAAAAGAGTGAT
AACTTCTTCAGCTTCAAATATCACCCCAGCTTTTTTCTGCTCATGAAGGTTAGATGCCTGCTGCTTAAGT
AATTCCTCTTTATCTGTAAAGGCTTTTTGAAGTGCATCACCTGACCGGGCAGATAGTTCACCGGGGTGAG
AAAAAAGAGCAACAACTGATTTAGGCAATTTGGCGGTGTTGATACAGCGGGTAATAATCTTACGTGAAAT
ATTTTCCGCATCAGCCAGCGCAGAAATATTTCCAGCAAATTCATTCTGCAATCGGCTTGCATAACGCTGA
CCACGTTCATAAGCACTTGTTGGGCGATAATCGTTACCCAATCTGGATAATGCAGCCATCTGCTCATCAT
CCAGCTCGCCAACCAGAACACGATAATCACTTTCGGTAAGTGCAGCAGCTTTACGACGGCGACTCCCATC
GGCAATTTCTATGACACCAGATACTCTTCGACCGAACGCCGGTGTCTGTTGACCAGTCAGTAGAAAAGAA
GGGATGAGATCATCCAGTGCGTCCTCAGTAAGCAGCTCCTGGTCACGTTCATTACCTGACCATACCCGAG
AGGTCTTCTCAACACTATCACCCCGGAGCACTTCAAGAGTAAACTTCACATCCCGACCACATACAGGCAA
AGTAATGGCATTACCGCGAGCCATTACTCCTACGCGCGCAATTAACGAATCCACCATCGGGGCAGCTGGT
GTCGATAACGAAGTATCTTCAACCGGTTGAGTATTGAGCGTATGTTTTGGAATAACAGGCGCACGCTTCA
TTATCTAATCTCCCAGCGTGGTTTAATCAGACGATCGAAAATTTCATTGCAGACAGGTTCCCAAATAGAA
AGAGCATTTCTCCAGGCACCAGTTGAAGAGCGTTGATCAATGGCCTGTTCAAAAACAGTTCTCATCCGGA
TCTGACCTTTACCAACTTCATCCGTTTCACGTACAACATTTTTTAGAACCATGCTTCCCCAGGCATCCCG
AATTTGCTCCTCCATCCACGGGGACTGAGAGCCATTACTATTGCTGTATTTGGTAAGCAAAATACGTACA
TCAGGCTCGAACCCTTTAAGATCAACGTTCTTGAGCAGATCACGAAGCATATCGAAAAACTGCAGTGCGG
AGGTGTAGTCAAACAACTCAGCAGGCGTGGGAACAATCAGCACATCAGCAGCACATACGACATTAATCGT
GCCGATACCCAGGTTAGGCGCGCTGTCAATAACTATGACATCATAGTCATGAGCAACAGTTTCAATGGCC
AGTCGGAGCATCAGGTGTGGATCGGTGGGCAGTTTACCTTCATCAAATTTGCCCATTAACTCAGTTTCAA
TACGGTGCAGAGCCAGACAGGAAGGAATAATGTCAAGCCCCGGCCAGCAAGTGGGCTTTATTGCATAAGT
GACATCGTCCTTTTCCCCAAGATAGAAAGGCAGGAGAGTGTCTTCTGCATGAATATGAAGATCTGGTACC
CATCCGTGATACATTGAGGCTGTTCCCTGGGGGTCGTTACCTTCCACGAGCAAAACACGTAGCCCCTTCA
GAGCCAGATCCTGAGCAAGATGAACAGAAACTGAGGTTTTGTAAACGCCACCTTTATGGGCAGCAACCCC
GATCACCGGTGGAAATACGTCTTCAGCACGTCGCAATCGCGTACCAAACACATCACGCATATGATTAATT
TGTTCAATTGTATAACCAACACGTTGCTCAACCCGTCCTCGAATTTCCATATCCGGGTGCGGTAGTCGCC
CTGCTTTCTCGGCATCTCTGATAGCCTGAGAAGAAACCCCAACTAAATCCGCTGCTTCACCTATTCTCCA
GCGCCGGGTTATTTTCCTCGCTTCCGGGCTGTCATCATTAAACTGTGCAATGGCGATAGCCTTCGTCATT
TCATGACCAGCGTTTATGCACTGGTTAAGTGTTTCCATGAGTTTCATTCTGAACATCCTTTAATCATTGC
TTTGCGTTTTTTTATTAAATCTTGCAATTTACTGCAAAGCAACAACAAAATCGCAAAGTCATCAAAAAAC
CGCAAAGTTGTTTAAAATAAGAGCAACACTACAAAAGGAGATAAGAAGAGCACATACCTCAGTCACTTAT
TATCACTAGCGCTCGCCGCAGCCGTGTAACCGAGCATAGCGAGCGAACTGGCGAGGAAGCAAAGAAGAAC
TGTTCTGTCAGATAGCTCTTACGCTCAGCGCAAGAAGAAATATCCACCGTGGGAAAAACTCCAGGTAGAG
GTACACACGCGGATAGCCAATTCAGAGTAATAAACTGTGATAATCAACCCTCATCAATGATGACGAACTA
ACCCCCGATATCAGGTCACATGACGAAGGGAAAGAGAAGGAAATCAACTGTGACAAACTGCCCTCAAATT
TGGCTTCCTTAAAAATTACAGTTCAAAAAGTATGAGAAAATCCATGCAGGCTGAAGGAAACAGCAAAACT
GTGACAAATTACCCTCAGTAGGTCAGAACAAATGTGACGAACCACCCTCAAATCTGTGACAGATAACCCT
CAGACTATCCTGTCGTCATGGAAGTGATATCGCGGAAGGAAAATACGATATGAGTCGTCTGGCGGCCTTT
CTTTTTCTCAATGTATGAGAGGCGCATTGGAGTTCTGCTGTTGATCTCATTAACACAGACCTGCAGGAAG
CGGCGGCGGAAGTCAGGCATACGCTGGTAACTTTGAGGCAGCTGGTAACGCTCTATGATCCAGTCGATTT
TCAGAGAGACGATGCCTGAGCCATCCGGCTTACGATACTGACACAGGGATTCGTATAAACGCATGGCATA
CGGATTGGTGATTTCTTTTGTTTCACTAAGCCGAAACTGCGTAAACCGGTTCTGTAACCCGATAAAGAAG
GGAATGAGATATGGGTTGATATGTACACTGTAAAGCCCTCTGGATGGACTGTGCGCACGTTTGATAAACC
AAGGAAAAGATTCATAGCCTTTTTCATCGCCGGCATCCTCTTCAGGGCGATAAAAAACCACTTCCTTCCC
CGCGAAACTCTTCAATGCCTGCCGTATATCCTTACTGGCTTCCGCAGAGGTCAATCCGAATATTTCAGCA
TATTTAGCAACATGGATCTCGCAGATACCGTCATGTTCCTGTAGGGTGCCATCAGATTTTCTGATCTGGT
CAACGAACAGATACAGCATACGTTTTTGATCCCGGGAGAGACTATATGCCGCCTCAGTGAGGTCGTTTGA
CTGGACGATTCGCGGGCTATTTTTACGTTTCTTGTGATTGATAACCGCTGTTTCCGCCATGACAGATCCA
TGTGAAGTGTGACAAGTTTTTAGATTGTCACACTAAATAAAAAAGAGTCAATAAGCAGGGATAACTTTGT
GAAAAAACAGCTTCTTCTGAGGGCAATTTGTCACAGGGTTAAGGGCAATTTGTCACAGACAGGACTGTCA
TTTGAGGGTGATTTGTCACACTGAAAGGGCAATTTGTCACAACACCTTCTCTAGAACCAGCATGGATAAA
GGCCTACAAGGCGCTCTAAAAAAGAAGATCTAAAAACTATAAAAAAAATAATTATAAAAATATCCCCGTG
GATAAGTGGATAACCCCAAGGGAAGTTTTTTCAGGCATCGTGTGTAAGCAGAATATATAAGTGCTGTTCC
CTGGTGCTTCCTCGCTCACTCGACCGGGAGGGTTCGAGAAGGGGGGGCACCCCCCTTCGGCGTGCGCGGT
CACGCGCACAGGGCGCAGCCCTGGTTAAAAACAAGGTTTATAAATATTGGTTTAAAAGCAGGTTAAAAGA
CAGGTTAGCGGTGGCCGAAAAACGGGCGGAAACCCTTGCAAATGCTGGATTTTCTGCCTGTGGACAGCCC
CTCAAATGTCAATAGGTGCGCCCCTCATCTGTCAGCACTCTGCCCCTCAAGTGTCAAGGATCGCGCCCCT
CATCTGTCAGTAGTCGCGCCCCTCAAGTGTCAATACCGCAGGGCACTTATCCCCAGGCTTGTCCACATCA
TCTGTGGGAAACTCGCGTAAAATCAGGCGTTTTCGCCGATTTGCGAGGCTGGCCAGCTCCACGTCGCCGG
CCGAAATCGAGCCTGCCCCTCATCTGTCAACGCCGCGCCGGGTGAGTCGGCCCCTCAAGTGTCAACGTCC
GCCCCTCATCTGTCAGTGAGGGCCAAGTTTTCCGCGAGGTATCCACAACGCCGGCGGCCGGCCGCGGTGT
CTCGCACACGGCTTCGACGGCGTTTCTGGCGCGTTTGCAGGGCCATAGACGGCCGCCAGCCCAGCGGCGA
GGGCAACCAGCCGAGGGCTTCGCCCTGTCGCTCGACTGCGGCGAGCACTACTGGCTGTAAAAGGACAGAC
CACATCATGGTTCTGTGTTCATTAGGTTGTTCTGTCCATTGCTGACATAATCCGCTCCACTTCAACGTAA
CACCGCACGAAGATTTCTATTGTTCCTGAAGGCATATTCAAATCGTTTTCGTTACCGCTTGCAGGCATCA
TGACAGAACACTACTTCCTATAAACGCTACACAGGCTCCTGAGATTAATAATGCGGATCTCTACGATAAT
GGGAGATTTTCCCGACTGTTTCGTTCGCTTCTCAGTGGATAACAGCCAGCTTCTCTGTTTAACAGACAAA
AACAGCATATCCACTCAGTTCCACATTTCCATATAAAGGCCAAGGCATTTATTCTCAGGATAATTGTTTC
AGCATCGCAACCGCATCAGACTCCGGCATCGCAAACTGCACCCGGTGCCGGGCAGCCACATCCAGCGCAA
AAACCTTCGTGTAGACTTCCGTTGAACTGATGGACTTATGTCCCATCAGGCTTTGCAGAACTTTCAGCGG
TATACCGGCATACAGCATGTGCATCGCATAGGAATGGCGGAACGTATGTGGTGTGACCGGAACAGAGAAC
GTCACACCGTCAGCAGCAGCGGCGGCAACCGCCTCCCCAATCCAGGTCCTGACCGTTCTGTCCGTCACTT
CCCAGATCCGCGCTTTCTCTGTCCTTCCTGTGCGACGGTTACGCCGCTCCATGAGCTTATCGCGAATAAA
TACCTGTGACGGAAGATCACTTCGCAGAATAAATAAATCCTGGTGTCCCTGTTGATACCGGGAAGCCCTG
GGCCAACTTTTGGCGAAAATGAGACGTTGATCGGCACGTAAGAGGTTCCAACTTTCACCATAATGAAATA
AGATCACTACCGGGCGTATTTTTTGAGTTATCGAGATTTTCAGGAGCTAAGGAAGCTAAAATGGAGAAAA
AAATCACTGGATATACCACCGTTGATATATCCCAATGGCATCGTAAAGAACATTTTGAGGCATTTCAGTC
AGTTGCTCAATGTACCTATAACCAGACCGTTCAGCTGGATATTACGGCCTTTTTAAAGACCGTAAAGAAA
AATAAGCACAAGTTTTATCCGGCCTTTATTCACATTCTTGCCCGCCTGATGAATGCTCATCCGGAATTTC
GTATGGCAATGAAAGACGGTGAGCTGGTGATATGGGATAGTGTTCACCCTTGTTACACCGTTTTCCATGA
GCAAACTGAAACGTTTTCATCGCTCTGGAGTGAATACCACGACGATTTCCGGCAGTTTCTACACATATAT
TCGCAAGATGTGGCGTGTTACGGTGAAAACCTGGCCTATTTCCCTAAAGGGTTTATTGAGAATATGTTTT
TCGTCTCAGCCAATCCCTGGGTGAGTTTCACCAGTTTTGATTTAAACGTGGCCAATATGGACAACTTCTT
CGCCCCCGTTTTCACCATGGGCAAATATTATACGCAAGGCGACAAGGTGCTGATGCCGCTGGCGATTCAG
GTTCATCATGCCGTTTGTGATGGCTTCCATGTCGGCAGAATGCTTAATGAATTACAACAGTACTGCGATG
AGTGGCAGGGCGGGGCGTAAGACGTCTAAG
Features (pLannotate 1.2.2; 15 found; start..end, strand, type, name):
     26..65      -  terminator     bacterial terminator (fragment): putative bacterial transcription terminator
    840..905     -  CDS            sspB (fragment): SSPB_ECOLI - Experimental evidence at protein level: Swiss-Prot protein existence level 1. Also stimulates degradation of the N-terminus of RseA (residues 1-108, alone or in complex with sigma-E) by ClpX-ClpP in a non-ssrA-mediated fashion. From Escherichia coli (strain K12).
    932..1003    +  terminator     rrnB T1 terminator: transcription terminator T1 from the E. coli rrnB gene
   1329..1378    +  misc_RNA       sTRSV HHRz: hammerhead ribozyme from the tobacco ringspot virus satellite RNA (Khvorova et al., 2003)
   1435..2148    +  CDS            GFPmut3: GFPmut3 is a basic (constitutively fluorescent) green fluorescent protein published in 1996, derived from Aequorea victoria. It is reported to be a very rapidly-maturing weak dimer.
   2684..3157    -  misc_feature   sopC: sopC; centromere-like partitioning region of the bacterial F plasmid
   3233..4201    -  CDS            sopB: SOPB_ECOLI - Also known as B. Experimental evidence at protein level: Swiss-Prot protein existence level 1. Control of plasmid partitioning; required to recognize the cis-acting. Binds specifically with the DNA segment containing the sopC region. SopB is trans-acting. From Escherichia coli (strain K12).
   4201..5376    -  CDS            sopA: partitioning protein for the bacterial F plasmid; sopA
   5702..5952    -  misc_feature   incC: incC; incompatibility region of the bacterial F plasmid
   5955..6710    -  CDS            repE: replication initiation protein for the bacterial F plasmid; repE
   6801..7020    -  rep_origin     ori2: secondary origin of replication for the bacterial F plasmid; also known as oriS
   7096..7710    -  rep_origin     oriV: origin of replication for the bacterial F plasmid
   8108..8452    -  CDS            resD (fragment): REDF_ECOLI - Also known as D. Protein inferred from homology: Swiss-Prot protein existence level 3. Acts as a repressor of transcription and as a site-specific resolvase that cleaves at the RfsF site. From Escherichia coli (strain K12).
   8568..8670    +  promoter       cat promoter: promoter of the E. coli cat gene encoding chloramphenicol acetyltransferase
   8671..9327    +  CDS            cat: CAT_ECOLX - Experimental evidence at protein level: Swiss-Prot protein existence level 1. This enzyme is an effector of chloramphenicol resistance in bacteria. From Escherichia coli. This protein is used as a marker in many commonly used cloning vectors, such as pACYC184.
