[The description below was written by a language model from this plasmid's Addgene catalogue record and pLannotate feature annotations shown in this document.]
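Description:
pNR164 is a low-copy bacterial expression plasmid built on the pBAC backbone, a bacterial artificial chromosome derived from the E. coli F plasmid. The annotated 9,340 nt sequence carries the F-plasmid maintenance machinery: the ori2 (oriS) origin with the repE replication initiator and the incC incompatibility region, plus the sopA, sopB and sopC partitioning system that distributes the plasmid faithfully to daughter cells. An additional origin annotated as oriV is also present, along with a fragment of resD. Selection is by chloramphenicol, through a cat gene driven by its own promoter.

The payload is described as a five-state register that regulates GFP expression, and the plasmid serves as the "output" component of a recombinase-based state machine system for living cells. In such designs, a DNA register is rearranged by site-specific recombinases, so that the order and identity of inputs determine which arrangement, or state, the register adopts and therefore whether the downstream gene is expressed. The feature table identifies the reporter as GFPmut3 (listed as GFPmut3b in the catalogue), a rapidly maturing green fluorescent protein, preceded by an sTRSV hammerhead ribozyme. This self-cleaving element is commonly used to trim the 5′ untranslated region so that expression is insulated from upstream sequence context. An rrnB T1 terminator, another putative terminator fragment and a short match to sspB lie upstream in the register region. The automated annotation does not identify the recombinase recognition sites or the promoters within the register, and the record does not state which recombinases act on it. Those enzymes are presumably supplied from a separate plasmid.
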