Addgene plasmid #79545: pNR164
Purpose: Output plasmid: contains 5-state register that regulates expression of GFP.
Depositing lab: Timothy Lu. Publication: Synthetic recombinase-based state machines in living cells. Roquet N, Soleimany AP, Ferris AC, Aaronson S, Lu TK. Science. 2016 Jul 22;353(6297):aad8559. doi: 10.1126/science.aad8559. Epub 2016 Jul 21. PubMed 27463678.
Backbone
  Vector backbone: pBAC
  Backbone manufacturer: Wild, J.; Hradecna, Z.; Szybalski, W. Genome Res. 2002 Sep; 12(9): 1434–1444. DOI: 10.1101/gr.130502
  Vector type: Bacterial Expression
Growth in bacteria
  Bacterial resistance: Chloramphenicol, 25 μg/mL
  Growth temperature: 37°C
  Growth strain: DH5alpha
  Copy number: Low Copy
Gene/Insert
  Gene/Insert name: GFPmut3b
Terms and licenses: Academic/Nonprofit Terms; Industry Terms: Not Available to Industry
How to cite: pNR164 was a gift from Timothy Lu (Addgene plasmid # 79545 ; http://n2t.net/addgene:79545 ; RRID:Addgene_79545)
