>Addgene plasmid #79545 | pNR164 | addgene partial sequence | sequence record 153632 | GFP-F 5'-GGTCCTTCTTGAGTTTGTAAC-3'
CGACCAAAGGGTGCTTTATCAAGGGGAAGGCATAGCCAGCCTGACAGTAGCCAAAGGAGTTTTTTAGTTA
CCTTAATTGAAATAAACGAAATAAAAACTCGCGCAGCTGAGAGCGACACAGTTGCCTCACTCCTAGGGTG
TAATAGGCACTAAAAGAGTGATATGGCACGCGCATGTGGAACGCCGTTAGAGGGTTGCTGAGCCATCGTG
GTCCTTAGACTCGGGAAAAACAAAAACCCGCCGAAGCGGGTTAAGTGCGGGGCGGCTAGCCCGCCACCTA
AGTTATGAGTCAGGAAAAAAGGCGACAGAGTAATCTGTCGCCTTTTTTCTTTGCTTGCTTTGTAATCACT
CGATGACCAAAAGTAAAAACCCGCCGAAGCGGGTTTTTACGTAAAACAGGTGAAACTGACGCTAGCCGGT
CACATGTCAATACTTGCCCTTGACAGGCATTGATGGAATCGTAGTCTCACGCTGATAGTCTGATCGACAA
TACAAGTGGGACCGTGGTCCCAGACCGATAATCAGACCGACAACACGAGTGGGATCGTGGT
